Addgene plasmid #108099: LRCherry2.1
Purpose: (Empty Backbone) Lentiviral expression plasmid of sgRNA with mCherry
Depositing lab: Christopher Vakoc. Depositing organization: Cold Spring Harbor Laboratory. Publication: LKB1, Salt-Inducible Kinases, and MEF2C Are Linked Dependencies in Acute Myeloid Leukemia. Tarumoto Y, Lu B, Somerville TDD, Huang YH, Milazzo JP, Wu XS, Klingbeil O, El Demerdash O, Shi J, Vakoc CR. Mol Cell. 2018 Feb 28. pii: S1097-2765(18)30109-6. doi: 10.1016/j.molcel.2018.02.011. PubMed 29526696.
Backbone
  Vector backbone: LRG2.1
  Backbone size (bp): 9315
  Modifications to backbone: Replace GFP to mCherry
  Vector type: Mammalian Expression, Lentiviral, CRISPR
  Promoter: U6 promoter for sgRNA expression and EFS promoter for mCherry expression
Growth in bacteria
  Bacterial resistance: Ampicillin, 100 μg/mL
  Growth temperature: 37°C
  Growth strain: NEB Stable
  Copy number: High Copy
Gene/Insert
  Cloning method: Ligation Independent Cloning
  Sequencing primers: 5′ AACTGGGAAAGTGATGTCGTGTACTG
Terms and licenses: Academic/Nonprofit Terms; Industry Terms: Not Available to Industry
Depositor comments: BsmBI digestion for sgRNA cloning
How to cite: LRCherry2.1 was a gift from Christopher Vakoc (Addgene plasmid # 108099 ; http://n2t.net/addgene:108099 ; RRID:Addgene_108099)
