[The description below was written by a language model from this plasmid's Addgene catalogue record and pLannotate feature annotations shown in this document.]
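Description:
LRCherry2.1 is an empty lentiviral backbone for expressing a single guide RNA together with an mCherry fluorescent marker in mammalian cells. It was derived from LRG2.1 by replacing GFP with mCherry. The roughly 9.3 kb plasmid is propagated in E. coli through a high-copy ColE1/pUC-type origin with ampicillin selection (AmpR under its own promoter). It also retains an f1 origin, an SV40 origin and poly(A) signal, and leftover lac, T7 and T3 cloning-vector elements outside the viral region.

The lentiviral portion has a third-generation, self-inactivating layout. An RSV promoter drives a truncated HIV-1 5' LTR, followed by the Ψ packaging signal with a gag fragment, the RRE for Rev-dependent export of the genomic RNA, a cPPT/CTS, a WPRE and a ΔU3 3' LTR. Within it, a human U6 RNA polymerase III promoter sits upstream of a long intervening segment and a Streptococcus pyogenes Cas9 tracrRNA-derived scaffold, which is annotated only as a fragment. The depositor notes that guides are cloned by BsmBI digestion. The intervening region, part of which is annotated by homology as a bacterial deoC1 sequence on the reverse strand, is therefore most plausibly a stuffer removed when the guide is inserted, although the record does not state this. Downstream, the EFS (EF-1α core) promoter drives mCherry, so transduced cells can be identified or followed by red fluorescence.

No Cas9 coding sequence is annotated, so the nuclease must be supplied separately. No mammalian drug-selection marker is annotated either. The associated publication concerns genetic dependencies in acute myeloid leukemia, which fits use of the vector for CRISPR knockout experiments.
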