Features (pLannotate 1.2.2; 28 found; start..end, strand, type, name):
     12..238     +  promoter       RSV promoter: Rous sarcoma virus enhancer/promoter
    239..419     +  LTR            5' LTR (truncated): truncated 5' long terminal repeat (LTR) from HIV-1
    466..591     +  misc_feature   HIV-1 Ψ: packaging signal of human immunodeficiency virus type 1
    575..938     +  CDS            HIV-1 gag (fragment): gag protein from human immunodeficiency virus 1; gag
   1084..1317    +  misc_feature   RRE: The Rev response element (RRE) of HIV-1 allows for Rev-dependent mRNA export from the nucleus to the cytoplasm.
   1694..1720    +  CDS            Rev (fragment): human immunodeficiency virus 1 (HIV-1) Rev protein; rev; enhances nuclear export of unspliced and incompletely spliced viral mRNAs
   1724..1964    +  promoter       U6 promoter: RNA polymerase III promoter for human U6 snRNA
   2150..2809    -  CDS            deoC1: DEOC1_STAAN - Also known as dra. Experimental evidence at protein level: Swiss-Prot protein existence level 1. Catalyzes a reversible aldol reaction between acetaldehyde and D-glyceraldehyde 3-phosphate to generate 2-deoxy-D-ribose 5- phosphate. From Staphylococcus aureus (strain N315).
   3872..3915    +  misc_RNA       tracrRNA (fragment): trans-activating CRISPR RNA for the Streptococcus pyogenes CRISPR/Cas9 system
   3998..4115    +  misc_feature   cPPT/CTS: central polypurine tract and central termination sequence of HIV-1
   4184..4395    +  promoter       EF-1α core promoter: core promoter for human elongation factor EF-1α
   4448..5158    +  CDS            mCherry: monomeric derivative of DsRed fluorescent protein (Shaner et al., 2004) mammalian codon-optimized
   5174..5762    +  misc_feature   WPRE: woodchuck hepatitis virus posttranscriptional regulatory element
   5813..5832    +  misc_feature   cPPT/CTS (fragment): central polypurine tract and central termination sequence of HIV-1
   5834..6067    +  LTR            3' LTR (ΔU3): self-inactivating 3' long terminal repeat (LTR) from HIV-1
   6145..6266    +  polyA_signal   SV40 poly(A) signal: SV40 polyadenylation signal
   6306..6441    +  rep_origin     SV40 ori: SV40 origin of replication
   6462..6480    -  promoter       T7 promoter: promoter for bacteriophage T7 RNA polymerase
   6488..6643    +  CDS            lacZα (fragment): LacZα fragment of β-galactosidase; lacZ fragment
   6648..7076    +  rep_origin     f1 ori (sequence partly withheld): f1 bacteriophage origin of replication; arrow indicates direction of (+) strand synthesis
   7129..7233    +  promoter       AmpR promoter: bla
   7234..8094    +  CDS            AmpR: β-lactamase; bla; confers resistance to ampicillin, carbenicillin, and related antibiotics
   8265..8853    +  rep_origin     ori: high-copy-number ColE1/pMB1/pBR322/pUC origin of replication
   9036..9128    +  CDS            lacI (fragment): lac repressor; lacI; The lac repressor binds to the lac operator to inhibit transcription in E. coli. This inhibition can be relieved by adding lactose or isopropyl-β-D-thiogalactopyranoside (IPTG).
   9141..9162    +  protein_bind   CAP binding site: CAP binding activates transcription in the presence of cAMP. E. coli catabolite activator protein
   9177..9207    +  promoter       lac promoter: promoter for the E. coli lac operon
   9215..9231    +  protein_bind   lac operator: The lac repressor binds to the lac operator to inhibit transcription in E. coli. This inhibition can be relieved by adding lactose or isopropyl-β-D-thiogalactopyranoside (IPTG). lac repressor encoded by lacI
   9276..9294    +  promoter       T3 promoter: promoter for bacteriophage T3 RNA polymerase
>Addgene plasmid #108099 | LRCherry2.1 | addgene full sequence | sequence record 210055 | Addgene NGS Result
TGCAAGCTTAATGTAGTCTTATGCAATACTCTTGTAGTCTTGCAACATGGTAACGATGAGTTAGCAACAT
GCCTTACAAGGAGAGAAAAAGCACCGTGCATGCCGATTGGTGGAAGTAAGGTGGTACGATCGTGCCTTAT
TAGGAAGGCAACAGACGGGTCTGACATGGATTGGACGAACCACTGAATTGCCGCATTGCAGAGATATTGT
ATTTAAGTGCCTAGCTCGATACATAAACGGGTCTCTCTGGTTAGACCAGATCTGAGCCTGGGAGCTCTCT
GGCTAACTAGGGAACCCACTGCTTAAGCCTCAATAAAGCTTGCCTTGAGTGCTTCAAGTAGTGTGTGCCC
GTCTGTTGTGTGACTCTGGTAACTAGAGATCCCTCAGACCCTTTTAGTCAGTGTGGAAAATCTCTAGCAG
TGGCGCCCGAACAGGGACTTGAAAGCGAAAGGGAAACCAGAGGAGCTCTCTCGACGCAGGACTCGGCTTG
CTGAAGCGCGCACGGCAAGAGGCGAGGGGCGGCGACTGGTGAGTACGCCAAAAATTTTGACTAGCGGAGG
CTAGAAGGAGAGAGATGGGTGCGAGAGCGTCAGTATTAAGCGGGGGAGAATTAGATCGCGATGGGAAAAA
ATTCGGTTAAGGCCAGGGGGAAAGAAAAAATATAAATTAAAACATATAGTATGGGCAAGCAGGGAGCTAG
AACGATTCGCAGTTAATCCTGGCCTGTTAGAAACATCAGAAGGCTGTAGACAAATACTGGGACAGCTACA
ACCATCCCTTCAGACAGGATCAGAAGAACTTAGATCATTATATAATACAGTAGCAACCCTCTATTGTGTG
CATCAAAGGATAGAGATAAAAGACACCAAGGAAGCTTTAGACAAGATAGAGGAAGAGCAAAACAAAAGTA
AGACCACCGCACAGCAAGCGGCCGCTGATCTTCAGACCTGGAGGAGGAGATATGAGGGACAATTGGAGAA
GTGAATTATATAAATATAAAGTAGTAAAAATTGAACCATTAGGAGTAGCACCCACCAAGGCAAAGAGAAG
AGTGGTGCAGAGAGAAAAAAGAGCAGTGGGAATAGGAGCTTTGTTCCTTGGGTTCTTGGGAGCAGCAGGA
AGCACTATGGGCGCAGCGTCAATGACGCTGACGGTACAGGCCAGACAATTATTGTCTGGTATAGTGCAGC
AGCAGAACAATTTGCTGAGGGCTATTGAGGCGCAACAGCATCTGTTGCAACTCACAGTCTGGGGCATCAA
GCAGCTCCAGGCAAGAATCCTGGCTGTGGAAAGATACCTAAAGGATCAACAGCTCCTGGGGATTTGGGGT
TGCTCTGGAAAACTCATTTGCACCACTGCTGTGCCTTGGAATGCTAGTTGGAGTAATAAATCTCTGGAAC
AGATTTGGAATCACACGACCTGGATGGAGTGGGACAGAGAAATTAACAATTACACAAGCTTAATACACTC
CTTAATTGAAGAATCGCAAAACCAGCAAGAAAAGAATGAACAAGAATTATTGGAATTAGATAAATGGGCA
AGTTTGTGGAATTGGTTTAACATAACAAATTGGCTGTGGTATATAAAATTATTCATAATGATAGTAGGAG
GCTTGGTAGGTTTAAGAATAGTTTTTGCTGTACTTTCTATAGTGAATAGAGTTAGGCAGGGATATTCACC
ATTATCGTTTCAGACCCACCTCCCAACCCCGAGGGGACCCAGAGAGGGCCTATTTCCCATGATTCCTTCA
TATTTGCATATACGATACAAGGCTGTTAGAGAGATAATTAGAATTAATTTGACTGTAAACACAAAGATAT
TAGTACAAAATACGTGACGTAGAAAGTAATAATTTCTTGGGTAGTTTGCAGTTTTAAAATTATGTTTTAA
AATGGACTATCATATGCTTACCGTAACTTGAAAGTATTTCGATTTCTTGGCTTTATATATCTTGTGGAAA
GGACGAAACACCGGAGACGGTTGTAAATGAGCACACAAAATACACATGCTAAAATATTATATTCTATGAC
CTTTATAAAATCAACCAAAATCTTCTTTTTAATAACTTTAGTATCAATAATTAGAATTTTTATGTTCCTT
TTTGCAAACTTTTAATAAAAATGAGCAAAATAAAAAAACGCTAGTTTTAGTAACTCGCGTTGTTTTCTTC
ACCTTTAATAATAGCTACTCCACCACTTGTTCCTAAGCGGTCAGCTCCTGCTTCAATCATTTTTTGAGCA
TCTTCAAATGTTCTAACTCCACCAGCTGCTTTAACTAAAGCATTGTCTTTAACAACTGACTTCATTAGTT
TAACATCTTCAAATGTTGCACCTGATTTTGAAAATCCTGTTGATGTTTTAACAAATTCTAATCCAGCTTC
AACAGCTATTTCACAAGCTTTCATGATTTCTTCTTTTGTTAATAAACAATTTTCCATAATACATTTAACA
ACATGTGATCCAGCTGCTTTTTTTACAGCTTTCATGTCTTCTAAAACTAATTCATAATTTTTGTCTTTTA
ATGCACCAATATTTAATACCATATCAATTTCTGTTGCACCATCTTTAATTGCTTCAGAAACTTCGAATGC
TTTTGTAGCTGTTGTGCATGCACCTAGAGGAAAACCTACAACATTTGTTATTCCTACATTTGTGCCTTTT
AATAATTCTTTACAATAGCTTGTTCAATATGAATTAACACAAACTGTTGCAAAATCAAATTCAATTGCTT
CATCACATAATTGTTTAATTTCAGCTTTCGTAGCATCTTGTTTTAATAATGTGTGATCTATATATTTGTT
TAGTTTCATTTTTTCTCCTATATATTCATTTTTAATTTTAATTCTTTAATAATTTCGTCTACTTTAACTT
TAGCGTTTTGAACAGATTCACCAACACCTATAAAATAAATTTTTAGTTTAGGTTCAGTTCCACTTGGGCG
AACAGCAAATCATGACTTATCTTCTAAATAAAATTTTAGTAAGTCTTGTCCTGGCATATTATACATTCCA
TCGATGTAGTCTTCAACATTAACAACTTTAAGTCCAGCAATTTGAGTTAAGGGTGTTGCTCTCAATGATT
TCATTAATGGTTCAATTTTTAATTTCTTTTCTTCTGGTTTAAAATTCAAGTTTAAAGTGAAAGTGTAATA
TGCACCCATTTCTTTAAATAAATCTTCTAAATAGTCTACTAATGTTTTATTTTGTTTTTTATAAAATCAA
GCAGCCTCTGCTATTAATATAGAAGCTTGTATTCCATCTTTATCTCTAGCTGAGTCATCAATTACATATC
CATAACTTTCTTCATAAGCAAAAACAAAATTTAATCCGTTATCTTCTTCTTTAGCAATTTCTCTACCCAT
TCATTTAAATCCAGTTAAAGTTTTTACAATATTAACTCCATATTTTTCATGAGCGATTCTATCACCCAAA
TCACTTGTTACAAAACTTGAATATAGAGCCGGATTTTTTGGAATGCTATTTAAGCGTTTTAGATTTGATA
ATTTTCAATCAATTAAAATTGGTCCTGTTTGATTTCCATCTAATCTTACAAAATGACCATCATGTTTTAT
TGCCATTCCAAATCTGTCAGCATCTGGGTCATTCATAATAATAATATCTGCATCATGTTTAATACCATAT
TCAAGCGGTATTTTTCATGCAGGATCAAATTCTGGATTTGGATTTACAACATTTTTAAATGTTTCATCTT
CAAATGCATGCTCTTCAACCTCAATAACGTTATATCCTGATTCACGTAATATTTTTGGGGTAAATTTAGT
TCCTGTTCCATTAACTGCGCTAAAAATAATTTTTAAATCTTTTTTAGCTTCTTGCTCTTTTTTGTACGTC
TCTGTTTAAGAGCTATGCTGGAAACAGCATAGCAAGTTTAAATAAGGCTAGTCCGTTATCAACTTTGCTG
GAAACAGCAAAGTGGCACCGAGTCGGTGCTTTTTTTGAATTCTAGATCTTGAGACAAATGGCAGTATTCA
TCCACAATTTTAAAAGAAAAGGGGGGATTGGGGGGTACAGTGCAGGGGAAAGAATAGTAGACATAATAGC
AACAGACATACAAACTAAAGAATTACAAAAACAAATTACAAAAATTCAAAATTTTCGGGTTTATTACAGG
GACAGCAGAGATCCACTTTGGCGCCGGCTCGAGTGGCTCCGGTGCCCGTCAGTGGGCAGAGCGCACATCG
CCCACAGTCCCCGAGAAGTTGGGGGGAGGGGTCGGCAATTGAACCGGTGCCTAGAGAAGGTGGCGCGGGG
TAAACTGGGAAAGTGATGTCGTGTACTGGCTCCGCCTTTTTCCCGAGGGTGGGGGAGAACCGTATATAAG
TGCAGTAGTCGCCGTGAACGTTCTTTTTCGCAACGGGTTTGCCGCCAGAACACAGGTGTCGTGACGCGGG
ATCCGCCACCATGGATTACAAAGACGATGACGATAAGATGGTGAGCAAGGGCGAGGAGGATAACATGGCC
ATCATCAAGGAGTTCATGCGCTTCAAGGTGCACATGGAGGGCTCCGTGAACGGCCACGAGTTCGAGATCG
AGGGCGAGGGCGAGGGCCGCCCCTACGAGGGCACCCAGACCGCCAAGCTGAAGGTGACCAAGGGTGGCCC
CCTGCCCTTCGCCTGGGACATCCTGTCCCCTCAGTTCATGTACGGCTCCAAGGCCTACGTGAAGCACCCC
GCCGACATCCCCGACTACTTGAAGCTGTCCTTCCCCGAGGGCTTCAAGTGGGAGCGCGTGATGAACTTCG
AGGACGGCGGCGTGGTGACCGTGACCCAGGACTCCTCCCTGCAGGACGGCGAGTTCATCTACAAGGTGAA
GCTGCGCGGCACCAACTTCCCCTCCGACGGCCCCGTAATGCAGAAGAAGACCATGGGCTGGGAGGCCTCC
TCCGAGCGGATGTACCCCGAGGACGGCGCCCTGAAGGGCGAGATCAAGCAGAGGCTGAAGCTGAAGGACG
GCGGCCACTACGACGCTGAGGTCAAGACCACCTACAAGGCCAAGAAGCCCGTGCAGCTGCCCGGCGCCTA
CAACGTCAACATCAAGTTGGACATCACCTCCCACAACGAGGACTACACCATCGTGGAACAGTACGAACGC
GCCGAGGGCCGCCACTCCACCGGCGGCATGGACGAGCTGTACAAGTAGACGCGTTAAGTCGACAATCAAC
CTCTGGATTACAAAATTTGTGAAAGATTGACTGGTATTCTTAACTATGTTGCTCCTTTTACGCTATGTGG
ATACGCTGCTTTAATGCCTTTGTATCATGCTATTGCTTCCCGTATGGCTTTCATTTTCTCCTCCTTGTAT
AAATCCTGGTTGCTGTCTCTTTATGAGGAGTTGTGGCCCGTTGTCAGGCAACGTGGCGTGGTGTGCACTG
TGTTTGCTGACGCAACCCCCACTGGTTGGGGCATTGCCACCACCTGTCAGCTCCTTTCCGGGACTTTCGC
TTTCCCCCTCCCTATTGCCACGGCGGAACTCATCGCCGCCTGCCTTGCCCGCTGCTGGACAGGGGCTCGG
CTGTTGGGCACTGACAATTCCGTGGTGTTGTCGGGGAAATCATCGTCCTTTCCTTGGCTGCTCGCCTGTG
TTGCCACCTGGATTCTGCGCGGGACGTCCTTCTGCTACGTCCCTTCGGCCCTCAATCCAGCGGACCTTCC
TTCCCGCGGCCTGCTGCCGGCTCTGCGGCCTCTTCCGCGTCTTCGCCTTCGCCCTCAGACGAGTCGGATC
TCCCTTTGGGCCGCCTCCCCGCGTCGACTTTAAGACCAATGACTTACAAGGCAGCTGTAGATCTTAGCCA
CTTTTTAAAAGAAAAGGGGGGACTGGAAGGGCTAATTCACTCCCAACGAAGACAAGATCTGCTTTTTGCT
TGTACTGGGTCTCTCTGGTTAGACCAGATCTGAGCCTGGGAGCTCTCTGGCTAACTAGGGAACCCACTGC
TTAAGCCTCAATAAAGCTTGCCTTGAGTGCTTCAAGTAGTGTGTGCCCGTCTGTTGTGTGACTCTGGTAA
CTAGAGATCCCTCAGACCCTTTTAGTCAGTGTGGAAAATCTCTAGCAGTACGTATAGTAGTTCATGTCAT
CTTATTATTCAGTATTTATAACTTGCAAAGAAATGAATATCAGAGAGTGAGAGGAACTTGTTTATTGCAG
CTTATAATGGTTACAAATAAAGCAATAGCATCACAAATTTCACAAATAAAGCATTTTTTTCACTGCATTC
TAGTTGTGGTTTGTCCAAACTCATCAATGTATCTTATCATGTCTGGCTCTAGCTATCCCGCCCCTAACTC
CGCCCATCCCGCCCCTAACTCCGCCCAGTTCCGCCCATTCTCCGCCCCATGGCTGACTAATTTTTTTTAT
TTATGCAGAGGCCGAGGCCGCCTCGGCCTCTGAGCTATTCCAGAAGTAGTGAGGAGGCTTTTTTGGAGGC
CTAGGGACGTACCCAATTCGCCCTATAGTGAGTCGTATTACGCGCGCTCACTGGCCGTCGTTTTACAACG
TCGTGACTGGGAAAACCCTGGCGTTACCCAACTTAATCGCCTTGCAGCACATCCCCCTTTCGCCAGCTGG
CGTAATAGCGAAGAGGCCCGCACCGATCGCCCTTCCCAACAGTTGCGCAGCCTGAATGGCGAATGGG
[124 nt withheld, positions 6648-6771]
C
[91 nt withheld, positions 6773-6863]
A
[49 nt withheld, positions 6865-6913]
CCTTTGACGTTGGAGTCCACGTTCTTT
[37 nt withheld, positions 6941-6977]
ACCCTATCTCGGTCTATTCTTTTGATTTATAAGGGATTTTGCCGATTTCGGCCTATTGGTTAAAAAATGA
GCTGATTTAACAAAAATTTAACGCGAATTTTAACAAAATATTAACGCTTACAATTTAGGTGGCACTTTTC
GGGGAAATGTGCGCGGAACCCCTATTTGTTTATTTTTCTAAATACATTCAAATATGTATCCGCTCATGAG
ACAATAACCCTGATAAATGCTTCAATAATATTGAAAAAGGAAGAGTATGAGTATTCAACATTTCCGTGTC
GCCCTTATTCCCTTTTTTGCGGCATTTTGCCTTCCTGTTTTTGCTCACCCAGAAACGCTGGTGAAAGTAA
AAGATGCTGAAGATCAGTTGGGTGCACGAGTGGGTTACATCGAACTGGATCTCAACAGCGGTAAGATCCT
TGAGAGTTTTCGCCCCGAAGAACGTTTTCCAATGATGAGCACTTTTAAAGTTCTGCTATGTGGCGCGGTA
TTATCCCGTATTGACGCCGGGCAAGAGCAACTCGGTCGCCGCATACACTATTCTCAGAATGACTTGGTTG
AGTACTCACCAGTCACAGAAAAGCATCTTACGGATGGCATGACAGTAAGAGAATTATGCAGTGCTGCCAT
AACCATGAGTGATAACACTGCGGCCAACTTACTTCTGACAACGATCGGAGGACCGAAGGAGCTAACCGCT
TTTTTGCACAACATGGGGGATCATGTAACTCGCCTTGATCGTTGGGAACCGGAGCTGAATGAAGCCATAC
CAAACGACGAGCGTGACACCACGATGCCTGTAGCAATGGCAACAACGTTGCGCAAACTATTAACTGGCGA
ACTACTTACTCTAGCTTCCCGGCAACAATTAATAGACTGGATGGAGGCGGATAAAGTTGCAGGACCACTT
CTGCGCTCGGCCCTTCCGGCTGGCTGGTTTATTGCTGATAAATCTGGAGCCGGTGAGCGTGGGTCTCGCG
GTATCATTGCAGCACTGGGGCCAGATGGTAAGCCCTCCCGTATCGTAGTTATCTACACGACGGGGAGTCA
GGCAACTATGGATGAACGAAATAGACAGATCGCTGAGATAGGTGCCTCACTGATTAAGCATTGGTAACTG
TCAGACCAAGTTTACTCATATATACTTTAGATTGATTTAAAACTTCATTTTTAATTTAAAAGGATCTAGG
TGAAGATCCTTTTTGATAATCTCATGACCAAAATCCCTTAACGTGAGTTTTCGTTCCACTGAGCGTCAGA
CCCCGTAGAAAAGATCAAAGGATCTTCTTGAGATCCTTTTTTTCTGCGCGTAATCTGCTGCTTGCAAACA
AAAAAACCACCGCTACCAGCGGTGGTTTGTTTGCCGGATCAAGAGCTACCAACTCTTTTTCCGAAGGTAA
CTGGCTTCAGCAGAGCGCAGATACCAAATACTGTTCTTCTAGTGTAGCCGTAGTTAGGCCACCACTTCAA
GAACTCTGTAGCACCGCCTACATACCTCGCTCTGCTAATCCTGTTACCAGTGGCTGCTGCCAGTGGCGAT
AAGTCGTGTCTTACCGGGTTGGACTCAAGACGATAGTTACCGGATAAGGCGCAGCGGTCGGGCTGAACGG
GGGGTTCGTGCACACAGCCCAGCTTGGAGCGAACGACCTACACCGAACTGAGATACCTACAGCGTGAGCT
ATGAGAAAGCGCCACGCTTCCCGAAGGGAGAAAGGCGGACAGGTATCCGGTAAGCGGCAGGGTCGGAACA
GGAGAGCGCACGAGGGAGCTTCCAGGGGGAAACGCCTGGTATCTTTATAGTCCTGTCGGGTTTCGCCACC
TCTGACTTGAGCGTCGATTTTTGTGATGCTCGTCAGGGGGGCGGAGCCTATGGAAAAACGCCAGCAACGC
GGCCTTTTTACGGTTCCTGGCCTTTTGCTGGCCTTTTGCTCACATGTTCTTTCCTGCGTTATCCCCTGAT
TCTGTGGATAACCGTATTACCGCCTTTGAGTGAGCTGATACCGCTCGCCGCAGCCGAACGACCGAGCGCA
GCGAGTCAGTGAGCGAGGAAGCGGAAGAGCGCCCAATACGCAAACCGCCTCTCCCCGCGCGTTGGCCGAT
TCATTAATGCAGCTGGCACGACAGGTTTCCCGACTGGAAAGCGGGCAGTGAGCGCAACGCAATTAATGTG
AGTTAGCTCACTCATTAGGCACCCCAGGCTTTACACTTTATGCTTCCGGCTCGTATGTTGTGTGGAATTG
TGAGCGGATAACAATTTCACACAGGAAACAGCTATGACCATGATTACGCCAAGCGCGCAATTAACCCTCA
CTAAAGGGAACAAAAGCTGGAGC
